Addgene plasmid #168186: p5419
Purpose: bacteria reporter
Depositing lab: Michael Hensel. Depositing organization: Universitaet Osnabrueck. Publication: The protected physiological state of intracellular Salmonella enterica persisters reduces host cell-imposed stress. Schulte M, Olschewski K, Hensel M. Commun Biol. 2021 May 4;4(1):520. doi: 10.1038/s42003-021-02049-6. PubMed 33947954.
Backbone
  Vector backbone: pMW211
  Vector type: Bacterial Expression
Growth in bacteria
  Bacterial resistance: Ampicillin, 100 μg/mL
  Growth temperature: 37°C
  Growth strain: DH5alpha
  Copy number: Low Copy
Gene/Insert
  Gene/Insert name: PBAD::tag-rfp-T PtetA::sfgfp
  Species: Synthetic
  Mutation: none
  Cloning method: Gibson Cloning
Terms and licenses: Academic/Nonprofit Terms; Industry Terms: Not Available to Industry
Depositor comments: Please visit https://www.biorxiv.org/content/10.1101/2020.09.22.308114v1 for bioRxiv preprint.
How to cite: p5419 was a gift from Michael Hensel (Addgene plasmid # 168186 ; http://n2t.net/addgene:168186 ; RRID:Addgene_168186)
