[The description below was written by a language model from this plasmid's Addgene catalogue record and pLannotate feature annotations shown in this document.]
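Description:
p5419 is a low-copy bacterial expression plasmid built on the pMW211 backbone that serves as a dual fluorescent reporter in bacteria. It replicates from the pSC101 origin together with its cognate Rep101 (RepA) initiator protein, which accounts for the low copy number. Selection is by ampicillin through a β-lactamase gene with its own promoter. The roughly 8.9 kb sequence also carries an f1 phage origin and several backbone remnants that appear to be cloning leftovers rather than functional parts: lacZα fragments, a T7 promoter, a piece of a pBluescript multiple cloning site, a truncated tetracycline efflux gene, a GFPuv fragment and a Tn903 transposition-protein fragment.

The synthetic insert, assembled by Gibson cloning, consists of two independently inducible reporter cassettes. In the first, the araBAD promoter drives the red fluorescent protein TagRFP-T, followed by the rrnB T2 terminator. The divergently oriented araC gene supplies the regulator that makes this promoter responsive to L-arabinose. In the second, on the opposite strand, superfolder GFP sits under the tetA side of the overlapping tetR/tetA promoter region. The TetR repressor is encoded divergently, so sfGFP expression stays off until a tetracycline-class inducer relieves repression.

Because the red and green signals can be switched on separately, one reporter can be induced at one time and the other later, for instance to ask whether individual cells are still able to respond to an inducer. The record itself states the purpose only as a bacterial reporter. The associated publication concerns the physiological state of intracellular Salmonella enterica persisters, which suggests single-cell analysis of bacterial activity during infection.
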