Features (pLannotate 1.2.2; 19 found; start..end, strand, type, name):
      1..285     +  promoter       araBAD promoter: araBAD; promoter of the L-arabinose operon of E. coli; the araC regulatory gene is transcribed in the opposite direction (Guzman et al., 1995)
    356..1087    +  CDS            TagRFP-T: TagRFP-T is a basic (constitutively fluorescent) red fluorescent protein published in 2008, derived from Entacmaea quadricolor. It has low acid sensitivity.
   1142..1169    +  terminator     rrnB T2 terminator: transcription terminator T2 from the E. coli rrnB gene
   1200..1218    -  promoter       T7 promoter: promoter for bacteriophage T7 RNA polymerase
   1226..1381    +  CDS            lacZα (fragment): LacZα fragment of β-galactosidase; lacZ fragment
   1386..1814    +  rep_origin     f1 ori (sequence partly withheld): f1 bacteriophage origin of replication; arrow indicates direction of (+) strand synthesis
   1867..1971    +  promoter       AmpR promoter: bla
   1972..2832    +  CDS            AmpR: β-lactamase; bla; confers resistance to ampicillin, carbenicillin, and related antibiotics
   2970..3098    +  CDS            TRA2_ECOLX (fragment): Protein predicted: Swiss-Prot protein existence level 4. Required for transposition of transposon Tn903. From Escherichia coli.
   3853..4803    -  CDS            Rep101: RepA protein needed for replication with the pSC101 origin; rep101
   4851..5073    -  rep_origin     pSC101 ori: low-copy replication origin that requires the Rep101 protein
   5438..6059    -  CDS            TcR (fragment): tetracycline efflux protein; tet; confers resistance to tetracycline
   6062..6078    -  CDS            lacZα (fragment): LacZα fragment of β-galactosidase; lacZ fragment
   6118..6137    -  misc_feature   MCS (fragment): pBluescript multiple cloning site
   6172..6286    -  CDS            GFPuv (fragment): GFP variant optimized for excitation by UV light
   6310..7023    -  CDS            Superfolder GFP: Superfolder GFP is a basic (constitutively fluorescent) green fluorescent protein published in 2005, derived from Aequorea victoria. It is reported to be a very rapidly-maturing weak dimer.
   7045..7100    -  promoter       tetR/tetA promoters: tetR; overlapping promoters for bacterial tetR and tetA
   7116..7742    +  CDS            TetR: tetracycline repressor TetR; tetR; TetR binds to the tetracycline operator tetO to inhibit transcription. This inhibition can be relieved by adding tetracycline or doxycycline.
   7978..8856    -  CDS            araC: L-arabinose regulatory protein; araC
>Addgene plasmid #168186 | p5419 | addgene full sequence | sequence record 389006 | Addgene NGS Result
AAGAAACCAATTGTCCATATTGCATCAGACATTGCCGTCACTGCGTCTTTTACTGGCTCTTCTCGCTAAC
CAAACCGGTAACCCCGCTTATTAAAAGCATTCTGTAACAAAGCGGGACCAAAGCCATGACAAAAACGCGT
AACAAAAGTGTCTATAATCACGGCAGAAAAGTCCACATTGATTATTTGCACGGCGTCACACTTTGCTATG
CCATAGCATTTTTATCCATAAGATTAGCGGATCCTACCTGACGCTTTTTATCGCAACTCTCTACTGTTTC
TCCATACCCGTTTTTTTGGGCTAGCAGGAGGAATTCACCATGGTCGATATCGGTACCGGGAAAGAGGAGA
AAAGTATGGTGAGCAAAGGCGAAGAACTGATTAAAGAAAACATGCATATGAAACTGTATATGGAAGGCAC
CGTGAACAACCATCATTTTAAATGCACCAGCGAAGGCGAAGGCAAACCGTATGAAGGCACCCAGACCATG
CGCATTAAAGTGGTGGAAGGCGGTCCGCTGCCGTTTGCGTTTGATATTCTGGCGACCAGCTTTATGTATG
GCAGCCGCACCTTTATTAACCATACCCAGGGCATTCCGGATTTTTTTAAACAGAGCTTTCCGGAAGGCTT
TACCTGGGAACGCGTGACCACCTATGAAGATGGCGGCGTGCTGACCGCGACCCAGGATACCAGCCTGCAG
GATGGCTGCCTGATTTATAACGTGAAAATTCGTGGCGTGAACTTTCCGAGCAATGGCCCGGTGATGCAGA
AAAAAACCCTGGGCTGGGAAGCGAACACCGAAATGCTGTATCCGGCGGATGGCGGCCTGGAAGGCCGTAC
CGATATGGCGCTGAAACTGGTGGGCGGTGGCCATCTGATTTGCAACTTTAAAACCACCTATCGCAGCAAA
AAACCGGCGAAAAACCTGAAAATGCCGGGCGTGTATTATGTGGATCATCGTCTGGAACGCATTAAAGAAG
CGGATAAAGAAACCTATGTGGAACAGCATGAAGTGGCGGTGGCGCGTTATTGCGATCTGCCGAGCAAACT
GGGCCATAAACTGAACGGCATGGATGAACTGTATAAATAATAACCATGGATCGATAGCTGGTGTTAACGA
ATTCCAGGCATCAAATTAAGCAGAAGGCCATCCTGACGGATGGCCTTTTTGCGTTTCTACAAACTGAGCT
CCAATTCGCCCTATAGTGAGTCGTATTACGCGCGCTCACTGGCCGTCGTTTTACAACGTCGTGACTGGGA
AAACCCTGGCGTTACCCAACTTAATCGCCTTGCAGCACATCCCCCTTTCGCCAGCTGGCGTAATAGCGAA
GAGGCCCGCACCGATCGCCCTTCCCAACAGTTGCGCAGCCTGAATGGCGAATGGG
[124 nt withheld, positions 1386-1509]
C
[91 nt withheld, positions 1511-1601]
A
[49 nt withheld, positions 1603-1651]
CCTTTGACGTTGGAGTCCACGTTCTTT
[37 nt withheld, positions 1679-1715]
ACCCTATCTCGGTCTATTCTTTTGATTTATAAGGGATTTTGCCGATTTCGGCCTATTGGTTAAAAAATGA
GCTGATTTAACAAAAATTTAACGCGAATTTTAACAAAATATTAACGCTTACAATTTAGGTGGCACTTTTC
GGGGAAATGTGCGCGGAACCCCTATTTGTTTATTTTTCTAAATACATTCAAATATGTATCCGCTCATGAG
ACAATAACCCTGATAAATGCTTCAATAATATTGAAAAAGGAAGAGTATGAGTATTCAACATTTCCGTGTC
GCCCTTATTCCCTTTTTTGCGGCATTTTGCCTTCCTGTTTTTGCTCACCCAGAAACGCTGGTGAAAGTAA
AAGATGCTGAAGATCAGTTGGGTGCACGAGTGGGTTACATCGAACTGGATCTCAACAGCGGTAAGATCCT
TGAGAGTTTTCGCCCCGAAGAACGTTTTCCAATGATGAGCACTTTTAAAGTTCTGCTATGTGGCGCGGTA
TTATCCCGTATTGACGCCGGGCAAGAGCAACTCGGTCGCCGCATACACTATTCTCAGAATGACTTGGTTG
AGTACTCACCAGTCACAGAAAAGCATCTTACGGATGGCATGACAGTAAGAGAATTATGCAGTGCTGCCAT
AACCATGAGTGATAACACTGCGGCCAACTTACTTCTGACAACGATCGGAGGACCGAAGGAGCTAACCGCT
TTTTTGCACAACATGGGGGATCATGTAACTCGCCTTGATCGCTGGGAACCGGAGCTGAATGAAGCCATAC
CAAACGACGAGCGTGACACCACGATGCCTGTAGCAATGGCAACAACGTTGCGCAAACTATTAACTGGCGA
ACTACTTACTCTAGCTTCCCGGCAACAATTAATAGACTGGATGGAGGCGGATAAAGTTGCAGGACCACTT
CTGCGCTCGGCCCTTCCGGCTGGCTGGTTTATTGCTGATAAATCTGGAGCCGGTGAGCGTGGGTCTCGCG
GTATCATTGCAGCACTGGGGCCAGATGGTAAGCCCTCCCGTATCGTAGTTATCTACACGACGGGGAGTCA
GGCAACTATGGATGAACGAAATAGACAGATCGCTGAGATAGGTGCCTCACTGATTAAGCATTGGTAACTG
TCAGACCAAGTTTACTCATATATACTTTAGATTGATTTAAAACTTCATTTTTAATTTAAAAGGATCTAGG
TGAAGATCCTTTTTGATAATCTCATGACCAAAATCCCTTAACGTGAGTTTTCGTTCCACTGAGCGTCAGA
TCTCTGTTCGGGGGTTCACTGACGCTGCGTGACTACGATGGTCAGGTTGCGGAGGCTATGGCCCTGGTAC
GAGCGCTGAACAAAATGACGAAAGCAGGTATGCCTGAAAGCGTGCGTATTGCCTGAAAACACAACCCGCT
ACGGGGGAGACTTACCCGAAATCTGATTTATTCAACAAAGCCACTTTCAGTATGGATTTGGGTGTTACGG
GGGGGGGTTGGTGCTTAAAATCGCGCTGAGGATTTCTGATGGTGTTAAGCGGGCGGTTTTGAGATGTAAA
CTCGCCCGTTTAACATAATGGATCTTGCGCGCACCGCCCGAACACCACTCGCCACAAAAAACCGCCGGAA
CGTCCAAAAGTACGGGTTTTGCTGCCCGCAAACGGGCTGTTCTGGTGTTGCTAGTTTGTTATCAGAATCG
CAGATCCGGCTTCAGCCGGTTTGCCGGCTGAAAGCGCTATTTCTTCCAGAATTGCCATGATTTTTTCCCC
ACGGGAGGCGTCACTGGCTCCCGTGTTGTCGGCAGCTTTGATTCGATAAGCAGCATCGCCTGTTTCAGGC
TGTCTATGTGTGACTGTTGAGCTGTAACAAGTTGTCTCAGGTGTTCAATTTCATGTTCTAGTTGCTTTGT
TTTACTGGTTTCACCTGTTCTATTAGGTGTTACATGCTGTTCATCTGTTACATTGTCGATCTGTTCATGG
TGAACAGCTTTGAATGCACCAAAAACTCGTAAAAGCTCTGATGTATCTATCTTTTTTACACCGTTTTCAT
CTGTGCATATGGACAGTTTTCCCTTTGATATGTAACGGTGAACAGTTGTTCTACTTTTGTTTGTTAGTCT
TGATGCTTCACTGATAGATACAAGAGCCATAAGAACCTCAGATCCTTCCGTATTTAGCCAGTATGTTCTC
TAGTGTGGTTCGTTGTTTTTGCGTGAGCCATGAGAACGAACCATTGAGATCATACTTACTTTGCATGTCA
CTCAAAAATTTTGCCTCAAAACTGGTGAGCTGAATTTTTGCAGTTAAAGCATCGTGTAGTGTTTTTCTTA
GTCCGTTATGTAGGTAGGAATCTGATGTAATGGTTGTTGGTATTTTGTCACCATTCATTTTTATCTGGTT
GTTCTCAAGTTCGGTTACGAGATCCATTTGTCTATCTAGTTCAACTTGGAAAATCAACGTATCAGTCGGG
CGGCCTCGCTTATCAACCACCAATTTCATATTGCTGTAAGTGTTTAAATCTTTACTTATTGGTTTCAAAA
CCCATTGGTTAAGCCTTTTAAACTCATGGTAGTTATTTTCAAGCATTAACATGAACTTAAATTCATCAAG
GCTAATCTCTATATTTGCCTTGTGAGTTTTCTTTTGTGTTAGTTCTTTTAATAACCACTCATAAATCCTC
ATAGAGTATTTGTTTTCAAAAGACTTAACATGTTCCAGATTATATTTTATGAATTTTTTTAACTGGAAAA
GATAAGGCAATATCTCTTCACTAAAAACTAATTCTAATTTTTCGCTTGAGAACTTGGCATAGTTTGTCCA
CTGGAAAATCTCAAAGCCTTTAACCAAAGGATTCCTGATTTCCACAGTTCTCGTCATCAGCTCTCTGGTT
GCTTTAGCTAATACACCATAAGCATTTTCCCTACTGATGTTCATCATCTGAGCGTATTGGTTATAAGTGA
ACGATACCGTCCGTTCTTTCCTTGTAGGGTTTTCAATCGTGGGGTTGAGTAGTGCCACACAGCATAAAAT
TAGCTTGGTTTCATGCTCCGTTAAGTCATAGCGACTAATCGCTAGTTCATTTGCTTTGAAAACAACTAAT
TCAGACATACATCTCAATTGGTCTAGGTGATTTTAATCACTATACCAATTGAGATGGGCTAGTCAATGAT
AATTACTAGTCCTTTTCCTTTGAGTTGTGGGTATCTGTAAATTCTGCTAGACCTTTGCTGGAAAACTTGT
AAATTCTGCTAGACCCTCTGTAAATTCCGCTAGACCTTTGTGTGTTTTTTTTGTTTATATTCAAGTGGTT
ATAATTTATAGAATAAAGAAAGAATAAAAAAAGATAAAAAGAATAGATCCCAGCCCTGTGTATAACTCAC
TACTTTAGTCAGTTCCGCAGTATTACAAAAGGATGTCGCAAACGCTGTTTGCTCCTCTACAAAACAGACC
TTAAAACCCTAAAGGCTTAAGTAGCACCCTCGCAAGCTCGGGCAAATCGCTGAATATTCCTTTTGTCTCC
GACCATCAGGCACCTGAGTCGCTGTCTTTTTCGTGACATTCAGTTCGCTGCGCTCACGGCTCTGGCAGTG
AATGGGGGTAAATGGCACTACAGGCGCCTTTTATGGATTCATGCAAGGAAACTACCCATAATACAAGAAA
AGCCCGTCACGGGCTTCTCAGGGCGTTTTATGGCGGGTCTGCGGAGTGGTGAATCCGTTAGCGAGGTGCC
GCCGGCTTCCATTCAGGTCGAGGTGGCCCGGCTCCATGCACCGCGACGCAACGCGGGGAGGCAGACAAGG
TATAGGGCGGCGCCTACAATCCATGCCAACCCGTTCCATGTGCTCGCCGAGGCGGCATAAATCGCCGTGA
CGATCAGCGGTCCAATGATCGAAGTTAGGCTGGTAAGAGCCGCGAGCGATCCTTGAAGCTGTCCCTGATG
GTCGTCATCTACCTGCCTGGACAGCATGGCCTGCAACGCGGGCATCCCGATGCCGCCGGAAGCGAGAAGA
ATCATAATGGGGAAGGCCATCCAGCCTCGCGTCGCGAACGCCAGCAAGACGTAGCCCAGCGCGTCGGCCG
CCATGCCGGCGATAATGGCCTGCTTCTCGCCGAAACGTTTGGTGGCGGGACCAGTGACGAAGGCTTGAGC
GAGGGCGTGCAAGATTCCGAATACCGCAAGCGACAGGCCGATCATCGTCGCGCTCCAGCGAAAGCGGTCC
TCGCCGAAAATGACCCAGAGCGCTGCCGGCACCCTGTCCTACGAGTTGCATGATAAAGAAGACAGTCATA
AGTGCGGCGACGATAGTCATGCCCCGCGCCCACCGGAAGGAGCTGACTGGGTTGAAGGCTCTCAAGGGCA
TCGGCATTCGCCATTCAGGCTGCCTCCTACCAAGACGACTTCAAATCCGACCCGTAGAGATCGTACCGGG
CCCCCCCTCGAGAAAAAAAAGCCCGCTCATTAGGCGGGCTAGCTCATTATTTGTAGAGCTCATCCATGCC
ATGTGTAATCCCAGCAGCAGTTACAAACTCAAGAAGGACCATGTGGTCACGCTTTTCGTTGGGATCTTTC
GAAAGGGCAGATTGTGTCGACCAGCTATCGATCCATGGTTATTATTTATACAGTTCATCCATGCCATGCG
TAATACCCGCCGCGGTCACAAATTCCAGCAGCACCATATGGTCGCGTTTTTCGTTCGGATCTTTGCTCAG
GACGCTCTGGGTGCTCAGATAATGGTTATCCGGCAGCAGCACCGGGCCATCGCCAATCGGGGTGTTCTGC
TGATAATGATCCGCCAGCTGCACGCTGCCATCTTCCACGTTGTGGCGGATTTTAAAGTTCGCTTTGATGC
CGTTTTTCTGTTTATCCGCGGTAATATACACGTTATGGCTGTTAAAGTTGTATTCCAGTTTATGGCCCAG
GATGTTGCCATCTTCTTTAAAATCGATGCCTTTCAGTTCAATGCGGTTCACCAGGGTATCGCCTTCAAAT
TTCACTTCCGCACGGGTTTTATAGGTGCCATCATCTTTAAAGCTAATGGTGCGTTCCTGCACATAGCCTT
CCGGCATCGCGCTTTTAAAAAAATCATGCTGTTTCATATGATCCGGATAACGCGCAAAGCACTGCACGCC
ATAGGTCAGGGTGGTCACCAGGGTCGGCCACGGCACCGGCAGTTTGCCCGTGGTGCAAATGAATTTCAGG
GTCAGTTTGCCGTTGGTCGCATCGCCTTCGCCTTCGCCACGCACGCTAAATTTATGGCCGTTCACATCGC
CATCCAGTTCCACCAGAATCGGCACCACACCGGTAAACAGTTCTTCGCCTTTGCGCATGATATCCTCCTC
TTGCCATCTTTCTCTATCACTGATAGGGAGTGGTAAAATAACTCTATCAATGATAGAGTGTCAACAAAAA
TTAGGAATTAATGATGTCTAGATTAGATAAAAGTAAAGTGATTAGCAGCGCATTAGAGCTGCTTAATGAG
GTCGGAATCGAAGGTTTAACAACCCGTAAACTCGCCCAGAGGCTAGGTGTAGAGCAGCCTACATTGTATT
GGCATGTAAAAAATAAGCGGGCTTTGCTCGACGCCTTAGCCATTGAGATGTTAGATAGGCACCATACTCA
CTTTTGCCCTTTAGAAGGGGAAAGCTGGCAAGATTTTTTACGTAATAACGCTAAAAGTTTTAGATGTGCT
TTACTAAGTCATCGCGATGGAGCAAAAGTACATTTAGGTACACGGCCTACAGAAAAACAGTATGAAACTC
TCGAAAATCAATTAGCCTTTTTATGCCAACAAGGTTTTTCACTAGAGAATGCATTATATGCACTCAGCGC
TGTGGGGCATTTTACTTTAGGTTGCGTATTGGAAGATCAAGAGCATCAAGTCGCTAAAGAAGAAAGGGAA
ACACCTACTACTGATAGTATGCCGCCATTATTACGACAAGCTATCGAATTATTTGATCACCAAGGTGCAG
AGCCAGCCTTCTTATTCGGCCTTGAATTGATCATATGCGGATTAGAAAAACAACTTAAATGTGAAAGTGG
GTCTTAAAAGCAGCATAACCTTTTTCCGTGATGGTAACTTCACGGTAACCAAGATGTCGAGTTAACCACC
CATCGAAGCCACCGCGGTGGAGAGAAAATAATAAAAAAGCCGGATTAATAATCTGGCTTTTTATATTCTC
TGCGGCCATCGATGCATAATGTGCCTGTCAAATGGACGAAGCAGGGATTCTGCAAACCCTATGCTACTCC
GTCAAGCCGTCAATTGTCTGATTCGTTACCAATTATGACAACTTGACGGCTACATCATTCACTTTTTCTT
CACAACCGGCACGGAACTCGCTCGGGCTGGCCCCGGTGCATTTTTTAAATACCCGCGAGAAATAGAGTTG
ATCGTCAAAACCAACATTGCGACCGACGGTGGCGATAGGCATCCGGGTGGTGCTCAAAAGCAGCTTCGCC
TGGCTGATACGTTGGTCCTCGCGCCAGCTTAAGACGCTAATCCCTAACTGCTGGCGGAAAAGATGTGACA
GACGCGACGGCGACAAGCAAACATGCTGTGCGACGCTGGCGATATCAAAATTGCTGTCTGCCAGGTGATC
GCTGATGTACTGACAAGCCTCGCGTACCCGATTATCCATCGGTGGATGGAGCGACTCGTTAATCGCTTCC
ATGCGCCGCAGTAACAATTGCTCAAGCAGATTTATCGCCAGCAGCTCCGAATAGCGCCCTTCCCCTTGCC
CGGCGTTAATGATTTGCCCAAACAGGTCGCTGAAATGCGGCTGGTGCGCTTCATCCGGGCGAAAGAACCC
CGTATTGGCAAATATTGACGGCCAGTTAAGCCATTCATGCCAGTAGGCGCGCGGACGAAAGTAAACCCAC
TGGTGATACCATTCGCGAGCCTCCGGATGACGACCGTAGTGATGAATCTCTCCTGGCGGGAACAGCAAAA
TATCACCCGGTCGGCAAACAAATTCTCGTCCCTGATTTTTCACCACCCCCTGACCGCGAATGGTGAGATT
GAGAATATAACCTTTCATTCCCAGCGGTCGGTCGATAAAAAAATCGAGATAACCGTTGGCCTCAATCGGC
GTTAAACCCGCCACCAGATGGGCATTAAACGAGTATCCCGGCAGCAGGGGATCATTTTGCGCTTCAGCCA
TACTTTTCATACTCCCGCCATTCAGAG
